>Addgene plasmid #65439 | pBS-Cx43 | depositor full sequence | sequence record 110893 | pBS-Cx43 sequence 4171 bps
CTAAATTGTAAGCGTTAATATTTTGTTAAAATTCGCGTTAAATTTTTGTTAAATCAGCTCATTTTTTAAC
CAATAGGCCGAAATCGGCAAAATCCCTTATAAATCAAAAGAATAGACCGAGATAGGGT
[37 nt withheld, positions 129-165]
AAAGAACGTGGACTCCAACGTCAAAGG
[49 nt withheld, positions 193-241]
T
[91 nt withheld, positions 243-333]
G
[124 nt withheld, positions 335-458]
CCCATTCGCCATTCAGGCTGCGCAACTGTTGGGAAGGGCGATCGGTGCGGGCCTCTTCGCTATTACGCCA
GCTGGCGAAAGGGGGATGTGCTGCAAGGCGATTAAGTTGGGTAACGCCAGGGTTTTCCCAGTCACGACGT
TGTAAAACGACGGCCAGTGAGCGCGCGTAATACGACTCACTATAGGGCGAATTGGGTACCGGGCCCCCCC
TCGAGGTCGACGGTATCGATAAGCTTGATATCAACAAGTTTGTACAAAAAAGCAGGCTTCATGGGTGACT
GGAGCGCCTTAGGCAAACTCCTTGACAAGGTTCAAGCCTACTCAACTGCTGGAGGGAAGGTGTGGCTGTC
AGTACTTTTCATTTTCCGAATCCTGCTGCTGGGGACAGCGGTTGAGTCAGCCTGGGGAGATGAGCAGTCT
GCCTTTCGTTGTAACACTCAGCAACCTGGTTGTGAAAATGTCTGCTATGACAAGTCTTTCCCAATCTCTC
ATGTGCGCTTCTGGGTCCTGCAGATCATATTTGTGTCTGTACCCACACTCTTGTACCTGGCTCATGTGTT
CTATGTGATGCGAAAGGAAGAGAAACTGAACAAGAAAGAGGAAGAACTCAAGGTTGCCCAAACTGATGGT
GTCAATGTGGACATGCACTTGAAGCAGATTGAGATAAAGAAGTTCAAGTACGGTATTGAAGAGCATGGTA
AGGTGAAAATGCGAGGGGGGTTGCTGCGAACCTACATCATCAGTATCCTCTTCAAGTCTATCTTTGAGGT
GGCCTTCTTGCTGATCCAGTGGTACATCTATGGATTCAGCTTGAGTGCTGTTTACACTTGCAAAAGAGAT
CCCTGCCCACATCAGGTGGACTGTTTCCTCTCTCGCCCCACGGAGAAAACCATCTTCATCATCTTCATGC
TGGTGGTGTCCTTGGTGTCCCTGGCCTTGAATATCATTGAACTCTTCTATGTTTTCTTCAAGGGCGTTAA
GGATCGGGTTAAGGGAAAGAGCGACCCTTACCATGCGACCAGTGGTGCGCTGAGCCCTGCCAAAGACTGT
GGGTCTCAAAAATATGCTTATTTCAATGGCTGCTCCTCACCAACCGCTCCCCTCTCGCCTATGTCTCCTC
CTGGGTACAAGCTGGTTACTGGCGACAGAAACAATTCTTCTTGCCGCAATTACAACAAGCAAGCAAGTGA
GCAAAACTGGGCTAATTACAGTGCAGAACAAAATCGAATGGGGCAGGCGGGAAGCACCATCTCTAACTCC
CATGCACAGCCTTTTGATTTCCCCGATGATAACCAGAATTCTAAAAAACTAGCTGCTGGACATGAATTAC
AGCCACTAGCCATTGTGGACCAGCGACCTTCAAGCAGAGCCAGCAGTCGTGCCAGCAGCAGACCTCGGCC
TGATGACCTGGAGATCTAGTACCCAGCTTTCTTGTACAAAGTGGTTGATATCGAATTCCTGCAGCCCGGG
GGATCCACTAGTTCTAGAGCGGCCGCCACCGCGGTGGAGCTCCAGCTTTTGTTCCCTTTAGTGAGGGTTA
ATTGCGCGCTTGGCGTAATCATGGTCATAGCTGTTTCCTGTGTGAAATTGTTATCCGCTCACAATTCCAC
ACAACATACGAGCCGGAAGCATAAAGTGTAAAGCCTGGGGTGCCTAATGAGTGAGCTAACTCACATTAAT
TGCGTTGCGCTCACTGCCCGCTTTCCAGTCGGGAAACCTGTCGTGCCAGCTGCATTAATGAATCGGCCAA
CGCGCGGGGAGAGGCGGTTTGCGTATTGGGCGCTCTTCCGCTTCCTCGCTCACTGACTCGCTGCGCTCGG
TCGTTCGGCTGCGGCGAGCGGTATCAGCTCACTCAAAGGCGGTAATACGGTTATCCACAGAATCAGGGGA
TAACGCAGGAAAGAACATGTGAGCAAAAGGCCAGCAAAAGGCCAGGAACCGTAAAAAGGCCGCGTTGCTG
GCGTTTTTCCATAGGCTCCGCCCCCCTGACGAGCATCACAAAAATCGACGCTCAAGTCAGAGGTGGCGAA
ACCCGACAGGACTATAAAGATACCAGGCGTTTCCCCCTGGAAGCTCCCTCGTGCGCTCTCCTGTTCCGAC
CCTGCCGCTTACCGGATACCTGTCCGCCTTTCTCCCTTCGGGAAGCGTGGCGCTTTCTCATAGCTCACGC
TGTAGGTATCTCAGTTCGGTGTAGGTCGTTCGCTCCAAGCTGGGCTGTGTGCACGAACCCCCCGTTCAGC
CCGACCGCTGCGCCTTATCCGGTAACTATCGTCTTGAGTCCAACCCGGTAAGACACGACTTATCGCCACT
GGCAGCAGCCACTGGTAACAGGATTAGCAGAGCGAGGTATGTAGGCGGTGCTACAGAGTTCTTGAAGTGG
TGGCCTAACTACGGCTACACTAGAAGGACAGTATTTGGTATCTGCGCTCTGCTGAAGCCAGTTACCTTCG
GAAAAAGAGTTGGTAGCTCTTGATCCGGCAAACAAACCACCGCTGGTAGCGGTGGTTTTTTTGTTTGCAA
GCAGCAGATTACGCGCAGAAAAAAAGGATCTCAAGAAGATCCTTTGATCTTTTCTACGGGGTCTGACGCT
CAGTGGAACGAAAACTCACGTTAAGGGATTTTGGTCATGAGATTATCAAAAAGGATCTTCACCTAGATCC
TTTTAAATTAAAAATGAAGTTTTAAATCAATCTAAAGTATATATGAGTAAACTTGGTCTGACAGTTACCA
ATGCTTAATCAGTGAGGCACCTATCTCAGCGATCTGTCTATTTCGTTCATCCATAGTTGCCTGACTCCCC
GTCGTGTAGATAACTACGATACGGGAGGGCTTACCATCTGGCCCCAGTGCTGCAATGATACCGCGAGACC
CACGCTCACCGGCTCCAGATTTATCAGCAATAAACCAGCCAGCCGGAAGGGCCGAGCGCAGAAGTGGTCC
TGCAACTTTATCCGCCTCCATCCAGTCTATTAATTGTTGCCGGGAAGCTAGAGTAAGTAGTTCGCCAGTT
AATAGTTTGCGCAACGTTGTTGCCATTGCTACAGGCATCGTGGTGTCACGCTCGTCGTTTGGTATGGCTT
CATTCAGCTCCGGTTCCCAACGATCAAGGCGAGTTACATGATCCCCCATGTTGTGCAAAAAAGCGGTTAG
CTCCTTCGGTCCTCCGATCGTTGTCAGAAGTAAGTTGGCCGCAGTGTTATCACTCATGGTTATGGCAGCA
CTGCATAATTCTCTTACTGTCATGCCATCCGTAAGATGCTTTTCTGTGACTGGTGAGTACTCAACCAAGT
CATTCTGAGAATAGTGTATGCGGCGACCGAGTTGCTCTTGCCCGGCGTCAATACGGGATAATACCGCGCC
ACATAGCAGAACTTTAAAAGTGCTCATCATTGGAAAACGTTCTTCGGGGCGAAAACTCTCAAGGATCTTA
CCGCTGTTGAGATCCAGTTCGATGTAACCCACTCGTGCACCCAACTGATCTTCAGCATCTTTTACTTTCA
CCAGCGTTTCTGGGTGAGCAAAAACAGGAAGGCAAAATGCCGCAAAAAAGGGAATAAGGGCGACACGGAA
ATGTTGAATACTCATACTCTTCCTTTTTCAATATTATTGAAGCATTTATCAGGGTTATTGTCTCATGAGC
GGATACATATTTGAATGTATTTAGAAAAATAAACAAATAGGGGTTCCGCGCACATTTCCCCGAAAAGTGC
CAC
Features (pLannotate 1.2.2; 16 found; start..end, strand, type, name):
     30..458     -  rep_origin     f1 ori (sequence partly withheld): f1 bacteriophage origin of replication; arrow indicates direction of (+) strand synthesis
    463..618     -  CDS            lacZα (fragment): LacZα fragment of β-galactosidase; lacZ fragment
    626..644     +  promoter       T7 promoter: promoter for bacteriophage T7 RNA polymerase
    653..700     -  misc_feature   MCS (fragment): pBluescript multiple cloning site
    702..726     +  protein_bind   attB1: mutant version of attB; recombination site for the Gateway® BP reaction BP Clonase™
    729..1874    +  CDS            GJA1: CXA1_HUMAN - Also known as GJAL. Experimental evidence at protein level: Swiss-Prot protein existence level 1. Gap junction protein that acts as a regulator of bladder capacity. A gap junction consists of a cluster of closely packed pairs of transmembrane channels, the connexons, through which materials of low MW diffuse from one cell to a neighboring cell. May play a critical role in the physiology of hearing by participating in the recycling of potassium to the cochlear endolymph. Negative regulator of bladder functional capacity: acts by enhancing intercellular electrical and chemical trans
   1879..1903    -  protein_bind   attB2: mutant version of attB; recombination site for the Gateway® BP reaction BP Clonase™
   1903..1970    -  misc_feature   MCS (fragment): pBluescript multiple cloning site
   1983..2001    -  promoter       T3 promoter: promoter for bacteriophage T3 RNA polymerase
   2046..2062    -  protein_bind   lac operator: The lac repressor binds to the lac operator to inhibit transcription in E. coli. This inhibition can be relieved by adding lactose or isopropyl-β-D-thiogalactopyranoside (IPTG). lac repressor encoded by lacI
   2070..2100    -  promoter       lac promoter: promoter for the E. coli lac operon
   2115..2136    -  protein_bind   CAP binding site: CAP binding activates transcription in the presence of cAMP. E. coli catabolite activator protein
   2149..2241    -  CDS            lacI (fragment): lac repressor; lacI; The lac repressor binds to the lac operator to inhibit transcription in E. coli. This inhibition can be relieved by adding lactose or isopropyl-β-D-thiogalactopyranoside (IPTG).
   2424..3012    -  rep_origin     ori: high-copy-number ColE1/pMB1/pBR322/pUC origin of replication
   3183..4043    -  CDS            AmpR: β-lactamase; bla; confers resistance to ampicillin, carbenicillin, and related antibiotics
   4044..4148    -  promoter       AmpR promoter: bla
