[The description below was written by a language model from this plasmid's Addgene catalogue record and pLannotate feature annotations shown in this document.]
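Description:
pBS-Cx43 is a small (about 4.2 kb) bacterial cloning and in vitro transcription plasmid built on the pBluescript II KS+ phagemid backbone. It carries the human connexin 43 (GJA1) coding sequence. It is propagated in E. coli at high copy number from a ColE1/pUC-type origin and selected with ampicillin through the β-lactamase gene and its native promoter. The backbone also retains the f1 bacteriophage origin, which allows single-stranded DNA rescue with helper phage, and the usual pBluescript lac elements: CAP binding site, lac promoter and operator, and a lacZα fragment that is interrupted by the insert.

The roughly 1.2 kb insert was excised with EcoRV from an earlier connexin 43 plasmid and placed into the EcoRV site of the multiple cloning site, with both junction sites preserved. The feature table shows the GJA1 open reading frame flanked by attB1 and attB2 Gateway recombination sites. These were evidently carried over with the fragment from the source plasmid, so the cassette remains a potential substrate for a BP reaction. The coding sequence lies in the sense orientation directly downstream of the T7 promoter, so T7 RNA polymerase produces sense Cx43 RNA. The T3 promoter on the opposite side of the polylinker points back into the insert and would yield antisense transcript. No epitope tags or reporters are annotated.

The recorded purpose is cloning and T7-driven RNA expression, making the plasmid a template for synthesising Cx43 transcripts in vitro and a convenient intermediate for subcloning. It was deposited in connection with work on internal translation of the connexin 43 transcript.
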