Addgene plasmid #65439: pBS-Cx43
Purpose: Cloning, T7 RNA expression
Depositing lab: Trond Aasen. Depositing organization: Vall d'Hebron Institut de Recerca (VHIR). Publication: Internal translation of the connexin 43 transcript. Salat-Canela C, Sese M, Peula C, Ramon y Cajal S, Aasen T. Cell Commun Signal. 2014 May 8;12:31. doi: 10.1186/1478-811X-12-31. PubMed 24884945.
Backbone
  Vector backbone: pBluescript II KS+
  Backbone manufacturer: Stratagene
  Backbone size w/o insert (bp): 2961
  Vector type: Bacterial Expression ; T7 in vitro RNA production
Growth in bacteria
  Bacterial resistance: Ampicillin, 100 μg/mL
  Growth temperature: 37°C
  Growth strain: DH5alpha
  Copy number: High Copy
Gene/Insert
  Gene/Insert name: Cx43 (alt names: Connexin 43; GJA1)
  Species: H. sapiens (human)
  Insert size (bp): 1210
  GenBank ID: 2697
  Entrez Gene: GJA1 (a.k.a. AVSD3, CMDR, CX43, EKVP, EKVP3, GJAL, HLHS1, HSS, ODDD, PPKCA)
  Promoter: T7
  Cloning method: Restriction Enzyme; 5′ cloning site EcoRV (not destroyed); 3′ cloning site EcoRV (not destroyed)
  Sequencing primers: 5′ M13pUC-fwd; 3′ M13 Reverse
Resource information
  A portion of this plasmid was derived from a plasmid made by: Digested out with EcoRV from Addgene plasmid #27383
Terms and licenses: Academic/Nonprofit Terms; Industry Terms: Not Available to Industry
How to cite: pBS-Cx43 was a gift from Trond Aasen (Addgene plasmid # 65439 ; http://n2t.net/addgene:65439 ; RRID:Addgene_65439)
