>Addgene plasmid #65439 | pBS-Cx43 | addgene partial sequence | sequence record 114404 | ColEterm 5'-agctgataccgctcgccgcagccgaacg-3'
CGAGTCAGTGAGCGAGGAAGCGGAAGAGCGCCCAATACGCAAACCGCCTCTCCCCGCGCGTTGGCCGATT
CATTAATGCAGCTGGCACGACAGGTTTCCCGACTGGAAAGCGGGCAGTGAGCGCAACGCAATTAATGTGA
GTTAGCTCACTCATTAGGCACCCCAGGCTTTACACTTTATGCTTCCGGCTCGTATGTTGTGTGGAATTGT
GAGCGGATAACAATTTCACACAGGAAACAGCTATGACCATGATTACGCCAAGCGCGCAATTAACCCTCAC
TAAAGGGAACAAAAGCTGGAGCTCCACCGCGGTGGCGGCCGCTCTAGAACTAGTGGATCCCCCGGGCTGC
AGGAATTCGATATCAACCACTTTGTACAAGAAAGCTGGGTACTAGATCTCCAGGTCATCAGGCCGAGGTC
TGCTGCTGGCACGACTGCTGGCTCTGCTTGAAGGTCGCTGGTCCACAATGGCTAGTGGCTGTAATTCATG
TCCAGCAGCTAGTTTTTTTGAATTCTGGTTATCATCGGGGAAATCAAAAGGCTGTGCATGGGAGTTAGAG
ATGGTGCTTCCCGCCTGCCCCATTCGATTTTGTTCTGCACTGTAATTAGCCCAGTTTTGCTCACTTGCTT
GCTTGTTGTAATTGCGGCAAGAAGAATTGTTTCTGTCGCCAGTAACCAGCTTGTACCCAGGAGGAGACAT
AGGCGAGAGGGGAGCGGTTGGTGAGGAGCAGCCATTGAAATAAGCATATTTTTGAGACCCACAGTCTTTG
GCAGGGCTCAGCGCACCACTGGTCGCATGGTAAGGGTCGCTCTTTCCCTTAACCCGATCCTTAACGCCCT
TGAAGAAAACATAGAAGAGTTCAATGATATTCAAGGCCAGGGACACCAAGGACACCACCAGCATGAAGAT
GATGAAGATGGTTTTCTCCGTGGGGCGAGAGAGGAAACAGTCCACCTGA
