>Addgene plasmid #65439 | pBS-Cx43 | addgene partial sequence | sequence record 114405 | F1ori-R 5'-AGGGAAGAAAGCGAAAGGAG-3'
[67 nt withheld, positions 1-67]
CCCATTCGCCATTCAGGCTGCGCAACTGTTGGGAAGGGCGATCGGTGCGGGCCTCTTCGCTATTACGCCA
GCTGGCGAAAGGGGGATGTGCTGCAAGGCGATTAAGTTGGGTAACGCCAGGGTTTTCCCAGTCACGACGT
TGTAAAACGACGGCCAGTGAGCGCGCGTAATACGACTCACTATAGGGCGAATTGGGTACCGGGCCCCCCC
TCGAGGTCGACGGTATCGATAAGCTTGATATCAACAAGTTTGTACAAAAAAGCAGGCTTCATGGGTGACT
GGAGCGCCTTAGGCAAACTCCTTGACAAGGTTCAAGCCTACTCAACTGCTGGAGGGAAGGTGTGGCTGTC
AGTACTTTTCATTTTCCGAATCCTGCTGCTGGGGACAGCGGTTGAGTCAGCCTGGGGAGATGAGCAGTCT
GCCTTTCGTTGTAACACTCAGCAACCTGGTTGTGAAAATGTCTGCTATGACAAGTCTTTCCCAATCTCTC
ATGTGCGCTTCTGGGTCCTGCAGATCATATTTGTGTCTGTACCCACACTCTTGTACCTGGCTCATGTGTT
CTATGTGATGCGAAAGGAAGAGAAACTGAACAAGAAAGAGGAAGAACTCAAGGTTGCCCAAACTGATGGT
GTCAATGTGGACATGCACTTGAAGCAGATTGAGATAAAGAAGTTCAAGTACGGTATTGAAGAGCATGGTA
AGGTGAAAATGCGAGGGGGGTTGCTGCGAACCTACATCATCAGTATCCTCTTCAAGTCTATCTTTGAGGT
GGCCTTCTTGCTGATCCAGTGGTACATCTATGGATTCAGCTTGAGTGCTGTTTACACTTGCAAAAGAGAT
CCCTGCCCACATCAGGTGGACTGTTTCCTCTCTCGCCCCACGGAGAAAACCATCTTCATCATCTTCATGC
TGGTGGTGTCCTTGGTGTCCCTGGCCTTGA
